>Addgene plasmid #121721 | II801: pMVP (L5-L4) ecDHFR DD | addgene full sequence | sequence record 237132 | Addgene NGS Result
CTTTCCTGCGTTATCCCCTGATTCTGTGGATAACCGTATTACCGCCTTTGAGTGAGCTGATACCGCTCGC
CGCAGCCGAACGACCGAGCGCAGCGAGTCAGTGAGCGAGGAAGCGGAAGAGCGCCCAATACGCAAACCGC
CTCTCCCCGCGCGTTGGCCGATTCATTAATGCAGCTGGCACGACAGGTTTCCCGACTGGAAAGCGGGCAG
TGAGCGCAACGCAATTAATACGCGTACCGCTAGCCAGGAAGAGTTTGTAGAAACGCAAAAAGGCCATCCG
TCAGGATGGCCTTCTGCTTAGTTTGATGCCTGGCAGTTTATGGCGGGCGTCCTGCCCGCCACCCTCCGGG
CCGTTGCTTCACAACGTTCAAATCCGCTCCCGGCGGATTTGTCCTACTCAGGAGAGCGTTCACCGACAAA
CAACAGATAAAACGAAAGGCCCAGTCTTCCGACTGAGCCTTTCGTTTTATTTGATGCCTGGCAGTTCCCT
ACTCTCGCGTTAACGCTAGCATGGATGTTTTCCCAGTCACGACGTTGTAAAACGACGGCCAGTCTTAAGC
TCGGGCCCCAAATAATGATTTTATTTTGACTGATAGTGACCTGTTCGTTGCAACAAATTGATGAGCAATG
CTTTTTTATAATGCCAACTTTGTATACAAAAGTTGTAGAATACAAGCTTCTTGTTCTTTTTGCAGAAGCT
CAGAATAAACGCTCAACTTTGGCAGATCTGAACATGATCAGTCTGATTGCGGCGTTAGCGGTAGATTACG
TTATCGGCATGGAAAACGCCATGCCGTGGAACCTGCCTGCCGATCTCGCCTGGTTTAAACGCAACACCTT
AAATAAACCCGTGATTATGGGCCGCCATACCTGGGAATCAATCGGTCGTCCGTTGCCAGGACGCAAAAAT
ATTATCCTCAGCAGTCAACCGAGTACGGACGATCGCGTAACGTGGGTGAAGTCGGTGGATGAAGCCATCG
CGGCGTGTGGTGACGTACCAGAAATCATGGTGATTGGCGGCGGTCGCGTTATTGAACAGTTCTTGCCAAA
AGCGCAAAAACTGTATCTGACGCATATCGACGCAGAAGTGGAAGGCGACACCCATTTCCCGGATTACGAG
CCGGATGACTGGGAATCGGTATTCAGCGAATTCCACGATGCTGATGCGCAGAACTCTCACAGCTATTGCT
TTGAGATTCTGGAGCGGCGAGGCGGAGGCGGATCCCACCCAACTTTTCTATACAAAGTTGGCATTATAAG
AAAGCATTGCTTATCAATTTGTTGCAACGAACAGGTCACTATCAGTCAAAATAAAATCATTATTTGCCAT
CCAGCTGCAGGGCGGCCGCGATATCCCCTATAGTGAGTCGTATTACATGGTCATAGCTGTTTCCTGGCAG
CTCTGGCCCGTGTCTCAAAATCTCTGATGTTACATTGCACAAGATAAAAATATATCATCATGAACAATAA
AACTGTCTGCTTACATAAACAGTAATACAAGGGGTGTTATGAGCCATATTCAACGGGAAACGTCGAGGCC
GCGATTAAATTCCAACATGGATGCTGATTTATATGGGTATAAATGGGCTCGCGATAATGTCGGGCAATCA
GGTGCGACAATCTATCGCTTGTATGGGAAGCCCGATGCGCCAGAGTTGTTTCTGAAACATGGCAAAGGTA
GCGTTGCCAATGATGTTACAGATGAGATGGTCAGACTAAACTGGCTGACGGAATTTATGCCTCTTCCGAC
CATCAAGCATTTTATCCGTACTCCTGATGATGCATGGTTACTCACCACTGCGATCCCCGGAAAAACAGCA
TTCCAGGTATTAGAAGAATATCCTGATTCAGGTGAAAATATTGTTGATGCGCTGGCAGTGTTCCTGCGCC
GGTTGCATTCGATTCCTGTTTGTAATTGTCCTTTTAACAGCGATCGCGTATTTCGTCTCGCTCAGGCGCA
ATCACGAATGAATAACGGTTTGGTTGATGCGAGTGATTTTGATGACGAGCGTAATGGCTGGCCTGTTGAA
CAAGTCTGGAAAGAAATGCATAAACTTTTGCCATTCTCACCGGATTCAGTCGTCACTCATGGTGATTTCT
CACTTGATAACCTTATTTTTGACGAGGGGAAATTAATAGGTTGTATTGATGTTGGACGAGTCGGAATCGC
AGACCGATACCAGGATCTTGCCATCCTATGGAACTGCCTCGGTGAGTTTTCTCCTTCATTACAGAAACGG
CTTTTTCAAAAATATGGTATTGATAATCCTGATATGAATAAATTGCAGTTTCATTTGATGCTCGATGAGT
TTTTCTAATCAGAATTGGTTAATTGGTTGTAACACTGGCAGAGCATTACGCTGACTTGACGGGACGGCGC
AAGCTCATGACCAAAATCCCTTAACGTGAGTTACGCGTCGTTCCACTGAGCGTCAGACCCCGTAGAAAAG
ATCAAAGGATCTTCTTGAGATCCTTTTTTTCTGCGCGTAATCTGCTGCTTGCAAACAAAAAAACCACCGC
TACCAGCGGTGGTTTGTTTGCCGGATCAAGAGCTACCAACTCTTTTTCCGAAGGTAACTGGCTTCAGCAG
AGCGCAGATACCAAATACTGTTCTTCTAGTGTAGCCGTAGTTAGGCCACCACTTCAAGAACTCTGTAGCA
CCGCCTACATACCTCGCTCTGCTAATCCTGTTACCAGTGGCTGCTGCCAGTGGCGATAAGTCGTGTCTTA
CCGGGTTGGACTCAAGACGATAGTTACCGGATAAGGCGCAGCGGTCGGGCTGAACGGGGGGTTCGTGCAC
ACAGCCCAGCTTGGAGCGAACGACCTACACCGAACTGAGATACCTACAGCGTGAGCTATGAGAAAGCGCC
ACGCTTCCCGAAGGGAGAAAGGCGGACAGGTATCCGGTAAGCGGCAGGGTCGGAACAGGAGAGCGCACGA
GGGAGCTTCCAGGGGGAAACGCCTGGTATCTTTATAGTCCTGTCGGGTTTCGCCACCTCTGACTTGAGCG
TCGATTTTTGTGATGCTCGTCAGGGGGGCGGAGCCTATGGAAAAACGCCAGCAACGCGGCCTTTTTACGG
TTCCTGGCCTTTTGCTGGCCTTTTGCTCACATGTT
Features (pLannotate 1.2.2; 11 found; start..end, strand, type, name):
    121..213     +  CDS            lacI (fragment): lac repressor; lacI; The lac repressor binds to the lac operator to inhibit transcription in E. coli. This inhibition can be relieved by adding lactose or isopropyl-β-D-thiogalactopyranoside (IPTG).
    268..295     -  terminator     rrnB T2 terminator: transcription terminator T2 from the E. coli rrnB gene
    427..470     +  terminator     rrnB T1 terminator: Escherichia coli rrnB; transcription terminator T1 from the E. coli rrnB gene
    517..553     -  CDS            lacZα (fragment): LacZα fragment of β-galactosidase; lacZ fragment
    570..665     +  protein_bind   attL5: mutant version of attL; recombination site for the Gateway® LR reaction LR Clonase™
    680..722     +  5'UTR          Xenopus globin 5'-UTR: translational enhancer from the 5'-UTR of the major beta-globin gene of Xenopus laevis
    734..1209    +  CDS            ecDHFR (fragment): E. coli dihydrofolate reductase; folA
   1230..1325    -  protein_bind   attL4: mutant version of attL; recombination site for the Gateway® LR reaction LR Clonase™
   1357..1375    -  promoter       T7 promoter: promoter for bacteriophage T7 RNA polymerase
   1509..2318    +  CDS            KanR: aminoglycoside phosphotransferase; aph(3')-Ia; confers resistance to kanamycin in bacteria or G418 (Geneticin®) in eukaryotes
   2465..3053    +  rep_origin     ori: high-copy-number ColE1/pMB1/pBR322/pUC origin of replication
