[The description below was written by a language model from this plasmid's Addgene catalogue record and pLannotate feature annotations shown in this document.]
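Description:
II801: pMVP (L5-L4) ecDHFR DD is a Gateway entry plasmid from the pMVP modular cloning system, built in the Invitrogen pDONR221 P5-P4 backbone. It is a small (about 3.1 kb) bacterial cloning vector maintained in E. coli through a high-copy ColE1/pUC-type origin and selected with kanamycin via the KanR aminoglycoside phosphotransferase gene. Backbone elements typical of pDONR vectors are also annotated. These include rrnB T1 and T2 transcription terminators upstream of the recombination cassette, which insulate it from read-through transcription, a T7 promoter downstream, and short residual lacI and lacZα fragments that have no functional role here.

The payload is a 561 bp synthetic insert flanked by attL5 and attL4 recombination sites. It consists of a Xenopus β-globin 5'-UTR translational enhancer followed by the E. coli dihydrofolate reductase (ecDHFR) destabilizing domain. The insert is described as "open", which presumably means it lacks a stop codon so that translation can continue into the next module, consistent with its stated use as an N-terminal fusion partner. The entry plasmid carries no eukaryotic promoter of its own. In a 4-component MultiSite Gateway Pro LR reaction, the attL5/attL4 sites direct the module into a defined position alongside other pMVP entry clones and a destination vector, placing the degron at the N-terminus of a gene of interest. The ecDHFR degron causes the fused protein to be degraded unless the ligand trimethoprim (TMP) is present to stabilize it. The assembled construct therefore allows small-molecule, dose-tunable control of protein abundance.
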