Addgene plasmid #121721: II801: pMVP (L5-L4) ecDHFR DD
Purpose: pMVP L5-L4 entry plasmid, contains ecDHFR DD for 4-component MultiSite Gateway Pro assembly. Allows fusion of N-term ecDHFR degron domain (stabilized by TMP) to gene of interest.
Depositing lab: Christopher Newgard. Depositing organization: Duke University. Publication: Creation of versatile cloning platforms for transgene expression and dCas9-based epigenome editing. Haldeman JM, Conway AE, Arlotto ME, Slentz DH, Muoio DM, Becker TC, Newgard CB. Nucleic Acids Res. 2018 Dec 27. pii: 5264291. doi: 10.1093/nar/gky1286. PubMed 30590691.
Backbone
  Vector backbone: pDONR221 P5-P4
  Backbone manufacturer: Invitrogen
  Backbone size w/o insert (bp): 2554
  Vector type: Synthetic Biology ; pMVP Gateway Entry Plasmid
Growth in bacteria
  Bacterial resistance: Kanamycin, 50 μg/mL
  Growth temperature: 37°C
  Growth strain: DH5alpha
  Copy number: High Copy
Gene/Insert
  Gene/Insert name: ecDHFR Degron Domain (open)
  Species: Synthetic
  Insert size (bp): 561
  Cloning method: Gateway Cloning
  Sequencing primers: 5′ M13F; 3′ M13R
Terms and licenses: Academic/Nonprofit Terms; Industry Terms: Not Available to Industry
Depositor comments: ecDHFR degron domain is stabilized by the ligand TMP
How to cite: II801: pMVP (L5-L4) ecDHFR DD was a gift from Christopher Newgard (Addgene plasmid # 121721 ; http://n2t.net/addgene:121721 ; RRID:Addgene_121721)
